Addgene plasmid #152743: pGBW-m4133291
Purpose: Mammalian expression plasmid for SARS-CoV-2 nsp6
Depositing lab: Ginkgo Bioworks & Benjie Chen. Depositing organization: Ginkgo Bioworks.
Backbone
  Vector backbone: pTwist_CMV_Puro_6
  Backbone size w/o insert (bp): 6080
  Vector type: Mammalian Expression
  Selectable markers: Puromycin
Growth in bacteria
  Bacterial resistance: Ampicillin, 100 μg/mL
  Growth temperature: 37°C
  Growth strain: DH5alpha
  Copy number: High Copy
Gene/Insert
  Gene/Insert name: SARS-CoV-2 nsp6
  Species: Severe acute respiratory syndrome coronavirus 2
  Insert size (bp): 869
  Mutation: wt
  Entrez Gene: ORF1ab (a.k.a. GU280_gp01)
  Promoter: CMV
  Tag / fusion protein: Cleavable TEV;V5 (C terminal on backbone)
  Cloning method: Unknown
Resource information
  A portion of this plasmid was derived from a plasmid made by: GinkgoBioworks
Depositor comments: NCBI reference sequence: YP_009725302.1
How to cite: pGBW-m4133291 was a gift from Ginkgo Bioworks & Benjie Chen (Addgene plasmid # 152743 ; http://n2t.net/addgene:152743 ; RRID:Addgene_152743)
