[The description below was written by a language model from this plasmid's Addgene catalogue record and pLannotate feature annotations shown in this document.]
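Description:
pGBW-m4133291 is a mammalian expression plasmid for wild-type SARS-CoV-2 nsp6, a non-structural protein released from the ORF1ab replicase polyprotein. It is built on the pTwist_CMV_Puro_6 backbone, with a full sequence of about 7 kb. In bacteria it is maintained at high copy through a ColE1/pUC-type origin and selected with ampicillin via a complete AmpR (β-lactamase) gene. A second short β-lactamase fragment is also annotated and appears to be a backbone remnant.

The nsp6 coding region (about 870 bp) sits at the start of the sequence record, downstream of the CMV enhancer and CMV promoter elements that wrap around the end of the circular map. The automated annotation matches this region to a fragment of the SARS-CoV-2 replicase polyprotein 1a. The functional text attached to that hit refers to nsp10, which reflects the generic polyprotein entry rather than the insert; the catalogue fields identify it as nsp6. According to the catalogue, the backbone supplies a C-terminal V5 epitope tag preceded by a TEV protease cleavage site, so the tag can be used for detection or pull-down and then removed. These small elements were not picked up in the feature table. An SV40 polyadenylation signal lies downstream of the insert, though it is annotated on the opposite strand.

A separate cassette uses the human ubiquitin C promoter to drive puromycin N-acetyltransferase, followed by a synthetic poly(A) signal, allowing puromycin selection of transfected cells. β-globin insulator elements, T7 and rrnG terminators and extra synthetic poly(A) signals flank the units, presumably to limit read-through and transcriptional interference. The plasmid is suited to transient or stable expression of tagged nsp6 in mammalian cells.
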