Features (pLannotate 1.2.2; 19 found; start..end, strand, type, name):
      8..886     +  CDS            R1A_SARS2 (fragment): Experimental evidence at protein level: Swiss-Prot protein existence level 1. [Non-structural protein 10]: Plays a pivotal role in viral transcription by stimulating both nsp14 3'-5' exoribonuclease and nsp16 2'-O-methyltransferase activities. Therefore plays an essential role in viral mRNAs cap methylation. From Severe acute respiratory syndrome coronavirus 2 (2019-nCoV) (SARS-CoV-2).
    993..1114    -  polyA_signal   SV40 poly(A) signal: SV40 polyadenylation signal
   1137..1206    -  CDS            large T antigen (fragment): large T antigen from SV40 (simian virus 40)
   1229..1275    +  terminator     T7 terminator: transcription terminator for bacteriophage T7 RNA polymerase
   1305..1441    +  terminator     rrnG terminator: transcription terminator from the E. coli ribosomal RNA rrnG operon (Albrechtsen et al., 1991)
   1486..1557    +  misc_feature   3' β-globin insulator: insulator downstream of the human β-globin locus (Farrell et al., 2002)
   1783..2371    -  rep_origin     ori: high-copy-number ColE1/pMB1/pBR322/pUC origin of replication
   2543..2607    -  CDS            bla(M) (fragment): β-lactamase lacking the signal sequence; bla(M); allows cytosolic expression of β-lactamase
   2871..4080    +  promoter       UbC promoter: human ubiquitin C promoter
   4084..4681    +  CDS            PuroR (fragment): puromycin N-acetyltransferase; pac from Streptomyces; confers resistance to puromycin
   4710..4758    +  polyA_signal   poly(A) signal: synthetic polyadenylation signal
   5024..5884    +  CDS            AmpR: β-lactamase; bla; confers resistance to ampicillin, carbenicillin, and related antibiotics
   5897..6033    +  terminator     rrnG terminator: transcription terminator from the E. coli ribosomal RNA rrnG operon (Albrechtsen et al., 1991)
   6178..6249    +  misc_feature   5' β-globin insulator: insulator upstream of the human β-globin locus (Farrell et al., 2002)
   6254..6300    -  terminator     T7 terminator: transcription terminator for bacteriophage T7 RNA polymerase
   6318..6366    -  polyA_signal   poly(A) signal: synthetic polyadenylation signal
   6447..6750    +  enhancer       CMV enhancer: human cytomegalovirus immediate early enhancer
   6823..6840    -  promoter       CMV promoter (fragment): human cytomegalovirus (CMV) immediate early promoter
   6903..6954    +  promoter       CMVd2 promoter: truncated human cytomegalovirus (CMV) immediate early promoter that yields moderately reduced expression relative to the full-length promoter
>Addgene plasmid #152743 | pGBW-m4133291 | depositor full sequence | sequence record 295755 | Full Sequence
CACCATGAGCGCCGTTAAGCGGACAATCAAAGGGACCCATCACTGGTTGCTCCTTACTATACTGACGTCT
TTACTGGTCTTGGTACAGAGTACACAATGGTCGCTTTTCTTTTTTCTGTACGAGAATGCATTCCTCCCAT
TTGCGATGGGAATCATTGCTATGTCCGCCTTCGCTATGATGTTCGTGAAGCACAAACATGCCTTCCTTTG
CCTGTTTCTCCTACCCTCACTGGCAACCGTGGCCTATTTTAACATGGTGTACATGCCTGCGAGCTGGGTC
ATGCGAATTATGACTTGGCTGGACATGGTTGATACCTCCCTATCTGGCTTCAAGTTAAAGGACTGTGTGA
TGTATGCATCAGCTGTAGTGCTGCTAATCCTGATGACAGCTCGCACAGTCTACGATGACGGTGCCAGGAG
AGTGTGGACTCTGATGAATGTCCTCACCTTAGTTTATAAAGTATACTATGGCAACGCTCTCGATCAGGCC
ATTAGTATGTGGGCATTGATAATCTCCGTGACGAGTAACTACAGCGGAGTGGTAACCACTGTCATGTTTT
TGGCACGCGGGATAGTGTTCATGTGTGTCGAATATTGCCCGATCTTTTTTATCACAGGGAATACTCTGCA
ATGCATTATGCTGGTTTACTGTTTCTTGGGCTATTTCTGCACCTGTTATTTTGGTCTATTCTGCCTGCTT
AATAGGTACTTTCGTTTGACACTAGGAGTCTATGATTACTTGGTGAGCACGCAGGAGTTTCGGTATATGA
ACAGTCAGGGCCTGCTTCCCCCAAAGAACTCTATTGACGCGTTTAAACTCAATATAAAGCTGTTGGGCGT
GGGTGGAAAACCTTGCATCAAGGTGGCCACTGTGCAGGAAAACCTTTACTTTCAGTCGGGGAAACCTATA
CCCAATCCACTTCTCGGCTTAGATTCTACCTAAGCTAGCTTGACTGACTGAGATACAGCGTACCTTCAGC
TCACAGACATGATAAGATACATTGATGAGTTTGGACAAACCACAACTAGAATGCAGTGAAAAAAATGCTT
TATTTGTGAAATTTGTGATGCTATTGCTTTATTTGTAACCATTATAAGCTGCAATAAACAAGTTAACAAC
AACAATTGCATTCATTTTATGTTTCAGGTTCAGGGGGAGGTGTGGGAGGTTTTTTAAAGCAAGTAAAACC
TCTACAAATGTGGTATTGGCCCATCTCTATCGGTATCGTAGCATAACCCCTTGGGGCCTCTAAACGGGTC
TTGAGGGGTTTTTTGTGCCCCTCGGGCCGGATTGCTATCTACCGGCATTGGCGCAGAAAAAAATGCCTGA
TGCGACGCTGCGCGTCTTATACTCCCACATATGCCAGATTCAGCAACGGATACGGCTTCCCCAACTTGCC
CACTTCCATACGTGTCCTCCTTACCAGAAATTTATCCTTAAGGTCGTCAGCTATCCTGCAGGCGATCTCT
CGATTTCGATCAAGACATTCCTTTAATGGTCTTTTCTGGACACCACTAGGGGTCAGAAGTAGTTCATCAA
ACTTTCTTCCCTCCCTAATCTCATTGGTTACCTTGGGCTATCGAAACTTAATTAACCAGTCAAGTCAGCT
ACTTGGCGAGATCGACTTGTCTGGGTTTCGACTACGCTCAGAATTGCGTCAGTCAAGTTCGATCTGGTCC
TTGCTATTGCACCCGTTCTCCGATTACGAGTTTCATTTAAATCATGTGAGCAAAAGGCCAGCAAAAGGCC
AGGAACCGTAAAAAGGCCGCGTTGCTGGCGTTTTTCCATAGGCTCCGCCCCCCTGACGAGCATCACAAAA
ATCGACGCTCAAGTCAGAGGTGGCGAAACCCGACAGGACTATAAAGATACCAGGCGTTTCCCCCTGGAAG
CTCCCTCGTGCGCTCTCCTGTTCCGACCCTGCCGCTTACCGGATACCTGTCCGCCTTTCTCCCTTCGGGA
AGCGTGGCGCTTTCTCATAGCTCACGCTGTAGGTATCTCAGTTCGGTGTAGGTCGTTCGCTCCAAGCTGG
GCTGTGTGCACGAACCCCCCGTTCAGCCCGACCGCTGCGCCTTATCCGGTAACTATCGTCTTGAGTCCAA
CCCGGTAAGACACGACTTATCGCCACTGGCAGCAGCCACTGGTAACAGGATTAGCAGAGCGAGGTATGTA
GGCGGTGCTACAGAGTTCTTGAAGTGGTGGCCTAACTACGGCTACACTAGAAGAACAGTATTTGGTATCT
GCGCTCTGCTGAAGCCAGTTACCTTCGGAAAAAGAGTTGGTAGCTCTTGATCCGGCAAACAAACCACCGC
TGGTAGCGGTGGTTTTTTTGTTTGCAAGCAGCAGATTACGCGCAGAAAAAAAGGATCTCAAGAAGATCCT
TTGATCTTTTCTACGGGGTCTGACGCTCAGTGGAACGAAAACTCACGTTAAGGGATTTTGGTCATGAGAT
TATCAAAAAGGATCTTCACCTAGATCCTTTTAAATTAAAAATGAAGTTTTAAATCAATCTAAAGTATATA
TGAGTAAACTTGGTCTGACAGTTACCAATGCTTAATCAGTGAGGCACCTATCTCAGCGATCTGTCTATTT
CGTTCATCCATAGTTGCATTTAAATTTCCGAACTCTCCAAGGCCCTCGTCGGAAAATCTTCAAACCTTTC
GTCCGATCCATCTTGCAGGCTACCTCTCGAACGAACTATCGCAAGTCTCTTGGCCGGCCTTGCGCCTTGG
CTATTGCTTGGCAGCGCCTATCGCCAGGTATTACTCCAATCCCGAATATCCGAGATCGGGATCACCCGAG
AGAAGTTCAACCTACATCCTCAATCCCGATCTATCCGAGATCCGAGGAATATCGAAATCGGGGCGCGCCT
GGCCTCCGCGCCGGGTTTTGGCGCCTCCCGCGGGCGCCCCCCTCGTCACGGCGAGCGCTGCCACGTCAGA
CGAAGGGCGCAGGAGCGTCCTGATCCTTCCGCCCGGACGCTCAGGACAGCGGCCCGCTGCTCATAAGACT
CGGCCTTAGAACCCCAGTATCAGCAGAAGGACATTTTAGGACGGGACTTGGGTGACTCTAGGGCACTGGT
TTTCTTTCCAGAGAGCGGAACAGGCGAGGAAAAGTAGTCCCTTCTCGGCGATTCTGCGGAGGGATCTCCG
TGGGGCGGTGAACGCCGATGATTATATAAGGACGCGCCGGGTGTGGCACAGCTAGTTCCGTCGCAGCCGG
GATTTGGGTCGCGGTTCTTGTTTGTGGATCGCTGTGATCGTCACTTGGTGAGTAGCGGGCTGCTGGGCTG
GCCGGGGCTTTCGTGGCCGCCGGGCCGCTCGGTGGGACGGAAGCGTGTGGAGAGACCGCCAAGGGCTGTA
GTCTGGGTCCGCGAGCAAGGTTGCCCTGAACTGGGGGTTGGGGGGAGCGCAGCAAAATGGCGGCTGTTCC
CGAGTCTTGAATGGAAGACGCTTGTGAGGCGGGCTGTGAGGTCGTTGAAACAAGGTGGGGGGCATGGTGG
GCGGCAAGAACCCAAGGTCTTGAGCCCTTCGCTAATGCGGGAAAGCTCTTATTCGGGTGAGATGGGCTGG
GCACCATCTGGGGACCCTGACGTGAAGTTTGTCACTGACTGGAGAACTCGGTTTGTCGTCTGTTGCGGGG
GCGGCAGTTATGGCGGTGCCGTTGGGCAGTGCACCCGTACCTTTGGGAGCGCGCGCCCTCGTCGTGTCGT
GACGTCACCCGTTCTGTTGGCTTATAATGCAGGGTGGGGCCACCTGCCGGTAGGTGTGCGGTAGGCTTTT
CTCCGTCGCAGGACGCAGGGTTCGGGCCTAGGGTAGGCTCTCCTGAATCGACAGGCGCCGGACCTCTGGT
GAGGGGAGGGATAAGTGAGGCGTCAGTTTCTTTGGTCGGTTTTATGTACCTATCTTCTTAAGTAGCTGAA
GCTCCGGTTTTGAACTATGCGCTCGGGGTTGGCGAGTGTGTTTTGTGAAGTTTTTTAGGCACCTTTTGAA
ATGTAATCATTTGGGTCAATATGTAATTTTCAGTGTTAGACTTGTAAATTGTCCGCTAAATTCTGGCCGT
TTTTGGCTTTTTTGTTAGACAACATGACCGAGTACAAGCCCACGGTGCGCCTCGCCACCCGCGACGACGT
CCCCAGGGCCGTACGCACCCTCGCCGCCGCGTTCGCCGACTACCCCGCCACGCGCCACACCGTCGATCCG
GACCGCCACATCGAGCGGGTCACCGAGCTGCAAGAACTCTTCCTCACGCGCGTCGGGCTCGACATCGGCA
AGGTGTGGGTCGCGGACGACGGCGCCGCGGTGGCGGTCTGGACCACGCCGGAGAGCGTCGAAGCGGGGGC
GGTGTTCGCCGAGATCGGCCCGCGCATGGCCGAGTTGAGCGGTTCCCGGCTGGCCGCGCAGCAACAGATG
GAGGGCCTCCTGGCGCCGCACCGGCCCAAGGAGCCCGCGTGGTTCCTGGCCACCGTCGGCGTCTCGCCCG
ACCACCAGGGCAAGGGTCTGGGCAGCGCCGTCGTGCTCCCCGGAGTGGAGGCCGCCGAGCGCGCCGGGGT
GCCCGCCTTCCTGGAGACCTCCGCGCCCCGCAACCTCCCCTTCTACGAGCGGCTCGGCTTCACCGTCACC
GCCGACGTCGAGGTGCCCGAAGGACCGCGCACCTGGTGCATGACCCGCAAGCCCGGTGCCTAGGCTAGTA
TGTAAGCCTAGTCTTAGATAATAAAATCGCTATCCATCGAAGATGGATGTGTGTTGGTTTTTTGTGTGTG
TAACGCTAGGCGCGCCTGGTGTACCGAGAACGATCCTCTCAGTGCGAGTCTCGACGATCCATATCGTTGC
TTGGCAGTCAGCCAGTCGGAATCCAGCTTGGGACCCAGGAAGTCCAATCGTCAGATATTGTACTCAAGCC
TGGTCACGGCAGCGTACCGATCTGTTTAAACCTAGATATTGATAGTCTGATCGGTCAACGTATAATCGAG
TCCTAGCTTTTGCAAACATCTATCAAGAGACAGGATCAGCAGGAGGCTTTCGCATGAGTATTCAACATTT
CCGTGTCGCCCTTATTCCCTTTTTTGCGGCATTTTGCCTTCCTGTTTTTGCTCACCCAGAAACGCTGGTG
AAAGTAAAAGATGCTGAAGATCAGTTGGGTGCGCGAGTGGGTTACATCGAACTGGATCTCAACAGCGGTA
AGATCCTTGAGAGTTTTCGCCCCGAAGAACGCTTTCCAATGATGAGCACTTTTAAAGTTCTGCTATGTGG
CGCGGTATTATCCCGTATTGACGCCGGGCAAGAGCAACTCGGTCGCCGCATACACTATTCTCAGAATGAC
TTGGTTGAGTATTCACCAGTCACAGAAAAGCATCTTACGGATGGCATGACAGTAAGAGAATTATGCAGTG
CTGCCATAACCATGAGTGATAACACTGCGGCCAACTTACTTCTGACAACGATTGGAGGACCGAAGGAGCT
AACCGCTTTTTTGCACAACATGGGGGATCATGTAACTCGCCTTGATCGTTGGGAACCGGAGCTGAATGAA
GCCATACCAAACGACGAGCGTGACACCACGATGCCTGTAGCAATGGCAACAACCTTGCGTAAACTATTAA
CTGGCGAACTACTTACTCTAGCTTCCCGGCAACAGTTGATAGACTGGATGGAGGCGGATAAAGTTGCAGG
ACCACTTCTGCGCTCGGCCCTTCCGGCTGGCTGGTTTATTGCTGATAAATCTGGAGCCGGTGAGCGTGGG
TCTCGCGGTATCATTGCAGCACTGGGGCCAGATGGTAAGCCCTCCCGTATCGTAGTTATCTACACGACGG
GGAGTCAGGCAACTATGGATGAACGAAATAGACAGATCGCTGAGATAGGTGCCTCACTGATTAAGCATTG
GTAACCGATTCTAGGTGCATTGGCGCAGAAAAAAATGCCTGATGCGACGCTGCGCGTCTTATACTCCCAC
ATATGCCAGATTCAGCAACGGATACGGCTTCCCCAACTTGCCCACTTCCATACGTGTCCTCCTTACCAGA
AATTTATCCTTAAGATCGTTTAAACTCGACTCTGGCTCTATCGAATCTCCGTCGTTTCGAGCTTACGCGA
ACAGCCGTGGCGCTCATTTGCTCGTCGGGCATCGAATCTCGTCAGCTATCGTCAGCTTACCTTTTTGGCA
GCGATCGCGGCTCCCGACATCTTGGACCATTAGCTCCACAGGTATCTTCTTCCCTCTAGTGGTCATAACA
GCAGCTTCAGCTACCTCTCAATTCAAAAAACCCCTCAAGACCCGTTTAGAGGCCCCAAGGGGTTATGCTA
TCAATCGTTGCGTTACACACACAAAAAACCAACACACATCCATCTTCGATGGATAGCGATTTTATTATCT
AACTGCTGATCGAGTGTAGCCAGATCTAGTAATCAATTACGGGGTCATTAGTTCATAGCCCATATATGGA
GTTCCGCGTTACATAACTTACGGTAAATGGCCCGCCTGGCTGACCGCCCAACGACCCCCGCCCATTGACG
TCAATAATGACGTATGTTCCCATAGTAACGCCAATAGGGACTTTCCATTGACGTCAATGGGTGGAGTATT
TACGGTAAACTGCCCACTTGGCAGTACATCAAGTGTATCATATGCCAAGTACGCCCCCTATTGACGTCAA
TGACGGTAAATGGCCCGCCTGGCATTATGCCCAGTACATGACCTTATGGGACTTTCCTACTTGGCAGTAC
ATCTACGTATTAGTCATCGCTATTACCATGCTGATGCGGTTTTGGCAGTACATCAATGGGCGTGGATAGC
GGTTTGACTCACGGGGATTTCCAAGTCTCCACCCCATTGACGTCAATGGGAGTTTGTTTTGGCACCAAAA
TCAACGGGACTTTCCAAAATGTCGTAACAACTCCGCCCCATTGACGCAAATGGGCGGTAGGCGTGTACGG
TGGGAGGTCTATATAAGCAGAGCTGGTTTAGTGAACCGTCAGATCAGATCTTTGTCGATCCTACCATCCA
CTCGACACACCCGCCAGCGGCCGC
